>Addgene plasmid #232133 | JDW 1394 (pME-ZIC3-P2A-H2A-mCherry) | addgene full sequence | sequence record 462718 | Addgene NGS Result
CTTTCCTGCGTTATCCCCTGATTCTGTGGATAACCGTATTACCGCCTTTGAGTGAGCTGATACCGCTCGC
CGCAGCCGAACGACCGAGCGCAGCGAGTCAGTGAGCGAGGAAGCGGAAGAGCGCCCAATACGCAAACCGC
CTCTCCCCGCGCGTTGGCCGATTCATTAATGCAGCTGGCACGACAGGTTTCCCGACTGGAAAGCGGGCAG
TGAGCGCAACGCAATTAATACGCGTACCGCTAGCCAGGAAGAGTTTGTAGAAACGCAAAAAGGCCATCCG
TCAGGATGGCCTTCTGCTTAGTTTGATGCCTGGCAGTTTATGGCGGGCGTCCTGCCCGCCACCCTCCGGG
CCGTTGCTTCACAACGTTCAAATCCGCTCCCGGCGGATTTGTCCTACTCAGGAGAGCGTTCACCGACAAA
CAACAGATAAAACGAAAGGCCCAGTCTTCCGACTGAGCCTTTCGTTTTATTTGATGCCTGGCAGTTCCCT
ACTCTCGCGTTAACGCTAGCATGGATGTTTTCCCAGTCACGACGTTGTAAAACGACGGCCAGTCTTAAGC
TCGGGCCCCAAATAATGATTTTATTTTGACTGATAGTGACCTGTTCGTTGCAACAAATTGATGAGCAATG
CTTTTTTATAATGCCAACTTTGTACAAAAAAGCAGGCTGGATCCGCCACCATGGGAAAACCTATACCAAA
TCCCTTGCTGGGCCTGGACTCAACAGGTGGTGCTGGTGGTATGACGATGCTCCTGGACGGAGGCCCGCAG
TTCCCTGGGCTGGGAGTGGGCAGCTTCGGCGCGCCGCGCCACCACGAGATGCCCAACCGTGAGCCGGCAG
GCATGGGGCTGAATCCCTTCGGGGACTCAACCCACGCCGCCGCCGCCGCCGCCGCCGCCGCTGCCTTCAA
GCTGAGCCCTGCCGCGGCGCACGATCTATCTTCAGGCCAGAGCTCGGCTTTCACGCCGCAGGGTTCGGGC
TACGCCAACGCCCTGGGCCACCATCACCACCACCATCACCATCATCACCACACCAGCCAGGTGCCCAGCT
ACGGTGGCGCTGCCTCTGCCGCCTTCAACTCAACGCGCGAGTTTCTGTTCCGCCAGCGCAGCTCCGGGCT
CAGTGAGGCGGCCTCGGGTGGCGGGCAGCACGGGCTCTTCGCCGGCTCGGCGAGCAGCCTGCATGCTCCA
GCTGGCATCCCCGAGCCCCCTAGCTACTTGCTGTTTCCCGGGCTGCATGAGCAGGGCGCTGGGCACCCGT
CGCCCACAGGGCACGTGGACAACAACCAGGTCCACCTGGGGCTGCGTGGGGAGCTGTTCGGCCGTGCTGA
CCCATACCGCCCAGTGGCCAGCCCGCGCACGGACCCCTACGCGGCCGGCGCTCAGTTTCCTAACTACAGC
CCCATGAACATGAACATGGGAGTGAACGTGGCGGCCCACCACGGGCCCGGCGCCTTCTTCCGTTATATGC
GGCAGCCTATCAAGCAGGAGCTGTCGTGCAAGTGGATCGACGAGGCTCAGCTGAGCCGGCCCAAGAAGAG
CTGCGACCGGACCTTCAGCACCATGCATGAGCTGGTGACACATGTCACCATGGAGCATGTGGGGGGCCCG
GAGCAGAACAACCACGTCTGCTACTGGGAGGAGTGCCCCCGGGAGGGCAAGTCTTTCAAGGCGAAGTACA
AACTGGTCAACCACATCCGAGTGCACACGGGCGAGAAGCCCTTCCCATGCCCCTTCCCGGGCTGCGGGAA
GATCTTTGCCCGTTCTGAGAACCTCAAGATCCACAAGAGGACCCACACAGGTGAGAAACCTTTCAAATGT
GAATTTGAAGGCTGTGACAGACGCTTTGCCAACAGCAGCGACCGTAAGAAGCACATGCATGTGCATACCT
CGGACAAGCCCTATATCTGCAAAGTGTGCGACAAGTCCTACACGCACCCGAGCTCCCTGCGCAAACACAT
GAAGGTTCATGAATCTCAAGGGTCAGATTCCTCCCCTGCTGCCAGTTCAGGCTATGAATCTTCCACTCCA
CCCGCTATAGCTTCTGCAAACAGTAAAGATACCACTAAAACCCCTTCTGCAGTTCAAACTAGCACCAGCC
ACAACCCTGGACTTCCTCCTAATTTTAACGAATGGTACGTCGGTACCGGAGCCACTAACTTCTCCCTGTT
GAAACAAGCAGGGGATGTCGAAGAGAATCCCGGGCCACCTAGGATGGCAGGTGGAAAAGCAGGTAAAGAC
AGTGGAAAAGCCAAGACGAAAGCCGTCTCCAGATCTCAGAGAGCTGGTCTGCAGTTCCCTGTAGGTCGTA
TCCACAGGCACCTGAAGACACGAACCACCAGCCATGGCCGTGTCGGAGCTACAGCTGCGGTTTACAGTGC
TGCTATCCTGGAGTATCTCACCGCTGAGGTGCTGGAGTTGGCTGGAAACGCTTCTAAGGATCTGAAGGTG
AAGCGAATCACTCCCAGACATTTACAGCTGGCCATCCGCGGAGACGAGGAGCTGGACTCGCTTATCAAGG
CCACCATTGCTGGAGGAGGAGTCATTCCTCACATCCACAAGTCTCTGATTGGTAAGAAGGGCCAGCAGAA
AACCGCAGGGGGGATGGTGAGCAAGGGCGAGGAGGACAACATGGCCATCATCAAGGAGTTCATGCGCTTC
AAGGTGCACATGGAGGGCTCCGTGAACGGCCACGAGTTCGAGATCGAGGGCGAGGGCGAGGGCCGCCCCT
ACGAGGGCACCCAGACCGCCAAGCTGAAGGTGACCAAGGGCGGCCCCCTGCCCTTCGCCTGGGACATCCT
GTCCCCTCAGTTCATGTACGGCTCCAAGGCCTACGTGAAGCACCCCGCCGACATCCCCGACTACTTGAAG
CTGTCCTTCCCCGAGGGCTTCAAGTGGGAGCGCGTGATGAACTTCGAGGACGGCGGCGTGGTGACCGTGA
CCCAGGACTCCTCCCTGCAGGACGGCGAGTTCATCTACAAGGTGAAGCTGCGCGGCACCAACTTCCCCTC
CGACGGCCCCGTAATGCAGAAGAAGACCATGGGCTGGGAGGCCTCCTCCGAGCGGATGTACCCCGAGGAC
GGCGCCCTGAAGGGCGAGATCAAGCAGAGGCTGAAGCTGAAGGACGGCGGCCACTACGACGCCGAGGTCA
AGACCACCTACAAGGCCAAGAAGCCCGTGCAGCTGCCCGGCGCCTACAACGTCAACATCAAGCTGGACAT
CACCTCCCACAACGAGGACTACACCATCGTGGAACAGTACGAGCGCGCCGAGGGCCGCCACTCCACCGGC
GGCATGGACGAGCTGTACAAGTAATGATAGCTCGAGAGATCTCCCAGCTTTCTTGTACAAAGTTGGCATT
ATAAGAAAGCATTGCTTATCAATTTGTTGCAACGAACAGGTCACTATCAGTCAAAATAAAATCATTATTT
GCCATCCAGCTGATATCCCCTATAGTGAGTCGTATTACATGGTCATAGCTGTTTCCTGGCAGCTCTGGCC
CGTGTCTCAAAATCTCTGATGTTACATTGCACAAGATAAAAATATATCATCATGAACAATAAAACTGTCT
GCTTACATAAACAGTAATACAAGGGGTGTTATGAGCCATATTCAACGGGAAACGTCGAGGCCGCGATTAA
ATTCCAACATGGATGCTGATTTATATGGGTATAAATGGGCTCGCGATAATGTCGGGCAATCAGGTGCGAC
AATCTATCGCTTGTATGGGAAGCCCGATGCGCCAGAGTTGTTTCTGAAACATGGCAAAGGTAGCGTTGCC
AATGATGTTACAGATGAGATGGTCAGACTAAACTGGCTGACGGAATTTATGCCTCTTCCGACCATCAAGC
ATTTTATCCGTACTCCTGATGATGCATGGTTACTCACCACTGCGATCCCCGGAAAAACAGCATTCCAGGT
ATTAGAAGAATATCCTGATTCAGGTGAAAATATTGTTGATGCGCTGGCAGTGTTCCTGCGCCGGTTGCAT
TCGATTCCTGTTTGTAATTGTCCTTTTAACAGCGATCGCGTATTTCGTCTCGCTCAGGCGCAATCACGAA
TGAATAACGGTTTGGTTGATGCGAGTGATTTTGATGACGAGCGTAATGGCTGGCCTGTTGAACAAGTCTG
GAAAGAAATGCATAAACTTTTGCCATTCTCACCGGATTCAGTCGTCACTCATGGTGATTTCTCACTTGAT
AACCTTATTTTTGACGAGGGGAAATTAATAGGTTGTATTGATGTTGGACGAGTCGGAATCGCAGACCGAT
ACCAGGATCTTGCCATCCTATGGAACTGCCTCGGTGAGTTTTCTCCTTCATTACAGAAACGGCTTTTTCA
AAAATATGGTATTGATAATCCTGATATGAATAAATTGCAGTTTCATTTGATGCTCGATGAGTTTTTCTAA
TCAGAATTGGTTAATTGGTTGTAACACTGGCAGAGCATTACGCTGACTTGACGGGACGGCGCAAGCTCAT
GACCAAAATCCCTTAACGTGAGTTACGCGTCGTTCCACTGAGCGTCAGACCCCGTAGAAAAGATCAAAGG
ATCTTCTTGAGATCCTTTTTTTCTGCGCGTAATCTGCTGCTTGCAAACAAAAAAACCACCGCTACCAGCG
GTGGTTTGTTTGCCGGATCAAGAGCTACCAACTCTTTTTCCGAAGGTAACTGGCTTCAGCAGAGCGCAGA
TACCAAATACTGTTCTTCTAGTGTAGCCGTAGTTAGGCCACCACTTCAAGAACTCTGTAGCACCGCCTAC
ATACCTCGCTCTGCTAATCCTGTTACCAGTGGCTGCTGCCAGTGGCGATAAGTCGTGTCTTACCGGGTTG
GACTCAAGACGATAGTTACCGGATAAGGCGCAGCGGTCGGGCTGAACGGGGGGTTCGTGCACACAGCCCA
GCTTGGAGCGAACGACCTACACCGAACTGAGATACCTACAGCGTGAGCTATGAGAAAGCGCCACGCTTCC
CGAAGGGAGAAAGGCGGACAGGTATCCGGTAAGCGGCAGGGTCGGAACAGGAGAGCGCACGAGGGAGCTT
CCAGGGGGAAACGCCTGGTATCTTTATAGTCCTGTCGGGTTTCGCCACCTCTGACTTGAGCGTCGATTTT
TGTGATGCTCGTCAGGGGGGCGGAGCCTATGGAAAAACGCCAGCAACGCGGCCTTTTTACGGTTCCTGGC
CTTTTGCTGGCCTTTTGCTCACATGTT
Features (pLannotate 1.2.2; 12 found; start..end, strand, type, name):
    121..213     +  CDS            lacI (fragment): lac repressor; lacI; The lac repressor binds to the lac operator to inhibit transcription in E. coli. This inhibition can be relieved by adding lactose or isopropyl-β-D-thiogalactopyranoside (IPTG).
    268..295     -  terminator     rrnB T2 terminator: transcription terminator T2 from the E. coli rrnB gene
    427..470     +  terminator     rrnB T1 terminator: Escherichia coli rrnB; transcription terminator T1 from the E. coli rrnB gene
    517..553     -  CDS            lacZα (fragment): LacZα fragment of β-galactosidase; lacZ fragment
    569..668     +  protein_bind   attL1: mutant version of attL; recombination site for the Gateway® LR reaction LR Clonase™
    741..2141    +  CDS            ZIC3: ZIC3_HUMAN - Also known as ZNF203. Experimental evidence at protein level: Swiss-Prot protein existence level 1. Acts as transcriptional activator. Required in the earliest stages in both axial midline development and left-right (LR) asymmetry specification. Binds to the minimal GLI-consensus sequence 5'-GGGTGGTC- 3'. From Homo sapiens (Human).
   2214..2597    +  CDS            H2AZ2: H2AV_CHICK - Also known as H2AF. Experimental evidence at protein level: Swiss-Prot protein existence level 1. Variant histone H2A which replaces conventional H2A in a subset of nucleosomes. Nucleosomes wrap and compact DNA into chromatin, limiting DNA accessibility to the cellular machineries which require DNA as a template. Histones thereby play a central role in transcription regulation, DNA repair, DNA replication and chromosomal stability. DNA accessibility is regulated via a complex set of post- translational modifications of histones, also called histone code, and nucleosome remodeling.
   2604..3311    +  CDS            mCherry: mCherry is a basic (constitutively fluorescent) red fluorescent protein published in 2004, derived from Discosoma sp.. It is reported to be a very rapidly-maturing monomer with low acid sensitivity.
   3333..3431    -  protein_bind   attL2: mutant version of attL; recombination site for the Gateway® LR reaction LR Clonase™
   3449..3467    -  promoter       T7 promoter: promoter for bacteriophage T7 RNA polymerase
   3601..4410    +  CDS            KanR: aminoglycoside phosphotransferase; aph(3')-Ia; confers resistance to kanamycin in bacteria or G418 (Geneticin®) in eukaryotes
   4557..5145    +  rep_origin     ori: high-copy-number ColE1/pMB1/pBR322/pUC origin of replication
