[The description below was written by a language model from this plasmid's Addgene catalogue record and pLannotate feature annotations shown in this document.]
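Description:
JDW 1394 (pME-ZIC3-P2A-H2A-mCherry) is a Gateway middle entry clone of about 5.2 kb built on the pDONR 221 backbone. It is maintained in E. coli as a high-copy plasmid through a ColE1/pUC-type origin and selected with kanamycin via the KanR (aminoglycoside phosphotransferase) gene. The backbone also carries rrnB T1 and T2 transcription terminators upstream of the cloning region, which insulate the insert from read-through transcription in bacteria, as well as a T7 promoter beyond attL2 and short residual lacI and lacZα fragments that are not functional parts of the payload.

The payload lies between attL1 and attL2, the sites used by LR Clonase to transfer the cassette into attR-containing destination vectors. It consists of the human ZIC3 coding sequence, a zinc-finger transcriptional activator involved in midline and left-right axis specification, which the catalogue entry describes as carrying an N-terminal V5 epitope tag. This is followed by a P2A self-cleaving peptide and a histone H2A–mCherry fusion. The automated annotation did not call the V5 or P2A elements, though unannotated gaps upstream of ZIC3 and between ZIC3 and the histone sequence are consistent with them. It matched the histone portion most closely to a variant H2A (H2AZ2). Ribosomal skipping at P2A should yield separate V5-ZIC3 and chromatin-bound red fluorescent proteins from one transcript, so nuclear mCherry marks the cells expressing ZIC3.

As an entry clone, the plasmid has no eukaryotic promoter or polyadenylation signal within the annotated cassette. These would be supplied by recombination with other entry clones and a destination vector to assemble an expression construct. The record does not state the intended destination vector or host system.
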