Addgene plasmid #232133: JDW 1394 (pME-ZIC3-P2A-H2A-mCherry)
Purpose: A middle entry gateway clone containing V5 tagged human ZIC3 and an H2A tagged mCherry, separated by a P2A peptide cleavage sequence.
Depositing lab: Joshua Wythe. Depositing organization: University of Virginia. Publication: Defining the Transcriptional and Epigenetic Basis of Organotypic Endothelial Diversity in the Developing and Adult Mouse. Cantu Gutierrez ME, Hill MC, Largoza G, Martin JF, Wythe JD. bioRxiv 2021.11.15.468651 10.1101/2021.11.15.468651.
Backbone
  Vector backbone: pDONR 221
  Vector type: Gateway cloning
Growth in bacteria
  Bacterial resistance: Kanamycin, 50 μg/mL
  Growth temperature: 37°C
  Growth strain: NEB Stable
  Copy number: High Copy
Gene/Insert
  Gene/Insert name: ZIC3
  Species: H. sapiens (human)
  Entrez Gene: ZIC3 (a.k.a. HTX, HTX1, VACTERLX, ZNF203)
  Tag / fusion protein: V5 (N terminal on insert)
  Cloning method: Other
Terms and licenses: Academic/Nonprofit Terms; Industry Terms: Not Available to Industry
How to cite: JDW 1394 (pME-ZIC3-P2A-H2A-mCherry) was a gift from Joshua Wythe (Addgene plasmid # 232133 ; http://n2t.net/addgene:232133 ; RRID:Addgene_232133)
